Addgene plasmid #171709: CBM9-ID-H1
Purpose: Expresses SARS-CoV-2 Spike epitope
Depositing lab: Francis Nano. Depositing organization: University of Victoria. Publication: Escherichia coli recombinant expression of SARS-CoV-2 protein fragments. McGuire BE, Mela JE, Thompson VC, Cucksey LR, Stevens CE, McWhinnie RL, Winkler DFH, Pelech S, Nano FE. Microb Cell Fact. 2022 Feb 5;21(1):21. doi: 10.1186/s12934-022-01753-0. PubMed 35123472.
Backbone
  Vector backbone: pRSET5A
  Backbone manufacturer: Thermo Fisher
  Backbone size w/o insert (bp): 2900
  Total vector size (bp): 3700
  Vector type: Bacterial Expression
Growth in bacteria
  Bacterial resistance: Chloramphenicol and Ampicillin, 25 & 100 μg/mL
  Growth temperature: 37°C
  Growth strain: T7 Express lysY/Iq, NEB #C3013I
  Copy number: Unknown
Gene/Insert
  Gene/Insert name: SARS-CoV-2 Spike protein
  Species: SARS-CoV-2
  Insert size (bp): 821
  GenBank ID: MZ322556
  Entrez Gene: S (a.k.a. GU280_gp02, spike glycoprotein)
  Tag / fusion protein: CBM-9 (N terminal on insert)
  Cloning method: Restriction Enzyme; 5′ cloning site Esp3I (destroyed during cloning); 3′ cloning site Esp3I (destroyed during cloning)
  Sequencing primers: 5′ AAGGTCAGCGTGTTGGTATC or nFseq5A GATCTCGATCCCGCGAAATTAATAC; 3′ nRseq5A AAACCCCTCAAGACCCG
Terms and licenses: Academic/Nonprofit Terms; Industry Terms
How to cite: CBM9-ID-H1 was a gift from Francis Nano (Addgene plasmid # 171709 ; http://n2t.net/addgene:171709 ; RRID:Addgene_171709)
