[The description below was written by a language model from this plasmid's Addgene catalogue record and pLannotate feature annotations shown in this document.]
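Description:
CBM9-ID-H1 is a bacterial expression plasmid built on the pRSET5A backbone for producing a fragment of the SARS-CoV-2 Spike protein in Escherichia coli. The sequenced construct is about 3.8 kb. It replicates from a high-copy ColE1/pUC-type origin, carries an f1 phage origin, and is selected through the AmpR β-lactamase gene driven by its own promoter. The catalogue lists both ampicillin and chloramphenicol, but no chloramphenicol resistance gene is annotated on the plasmid. The chloramphenicol requirement most likely relates to the recommended T7 Express lysY/Iq host rather than to the vector, although the record does not say so explicitly.

Expression is driven by a T7 promoter followed by the T7 gene 10 ribosome binding site and a short piece of the gene 10 leader, which favours efficient translation initiation, and the cassette ends at a T7 terminator. It therefore needs a host that supplies T7 RNA polymerase. The open reading frame begins with a segment of Thermotoga maritima xylanase A (xynA), which corresponds to the family 9 carbohydrate-binding module (CBM9) listed as the N-terminal fusion partner. Such modules are generally used as solubility and cellulose-affinity purification tags. Downstream lies a roughly 200 bp Spike fragment, the epitope-bearing portion. The feature table also reports a short match to Bacillus licheniformis subtilisin (subC) between the Spike segment and the terminator, whose role is not explained in the record. Small lacI and lacZα fragments appear to be backbone remnants. The insert was assembled through Esp3I sites that were destroyed during cloning. The plasmid is intended for recombinant production of a Spike epitope as a CBM9 fusion.
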