Features (pLannotate 1.2.2; 13 found; start..end, strand, type, name):
    433..486     +  CDS            lacI (fragment): lac repressor; lacI; The lac repressor binds to the lac operator to inhibit transcription in E. coli. This inhibition can be relieved by adding lactose or isopropyl-β-D-thiogalactopyranoside (IPTG).
    506..524     +  promoter       T7 promoter: promoter for bacteriophage T7 RNA polymerase
    556..578     +  RBS            RBS: efficient ribosome binding site from bacteriophage T7 gene 10 (Olins and Rangwala, 1989)
    586..605     +  CDS            T7 tag (gene 10 leader) (fragment): leader peptide from bacteriophage T7 gene 10 promotes efficient translation in E. coli
    610..1182    +  CDS            xynA (fragment): XYNA_THEMA - Experimental evidence at protein level: Swiss-Prot protein existence level 1. From Thermotoga maritima (strain ATCC 43589 / DSM 3109 / JCM 10099 / NBRC 100826 / MSB8).
   1225..1428    +  CDS            S (fragment): SPIKE_SARS2 - Experimental evidence at protein level: Swiss-Prot protein existence level 1. [Spike glycoprotein]: May down-regulate host tetherin (BST2) by lysosomal degradation, thereby counteracting its antiviral activity. From Severe acute respiratory syndrome coronavirus 2 (2019-nCoV) (SARS-CoV-2).
   1521..1616    +  CDS            subC (fragment): SUBC_BACLI - Also known as apr. Experimental evidence at protein level: Swiss-Prot protein existence level 1. Subtilisin is an extracellular alkaline serine protease, it catalyzes the hydrolysis of proteins and peptide amides (Ref.4, PubMed:11109488). Shows high specificity for aromatic and hydrophobic amino acids in the P1 substrate position (PubMed:11109488). May play an important role in the degradation of feather keratin (PubMed:11109488). From Bacillus licheniformis. Used as a detergent protease. Sold under the name Alcalase by Novozymes.
   1672..1719    +  terminator     T7 terminator: transcription terminator for bacteriophage T7 RNA polymerase
   1745..1811    +  CDS            lacZα (fragment): LacZα fragment of β-galactosidase; lacZ fragment
   1816..2244    +  rep_origin     f1 ori (sequence partly withheld): f1 bacteriophage origin of replication; arrow indicates direction of (+) strand synthesis
   2297..2401    +  promoter       AmpR promoter: bla
   2402..3262    +  CDS            AmpR: β-lactamase; bla; confers resistance to ampicillin, carbenicillin, and related antibiotics
   3433..250     +  rep_origin     ori (across the origin): high-copy-number ColE1/pMB1/pBR322/pUC origin of replication
>Addgene plasmid #171709 | CBM9-ID-H1 | addgene full sequence | sequence record 337916 | Addgene NGS Result
GCCCAGCTTGGAGCGAACGACCTACACCGAACTGAGATACCTACAGCGTGAGCTATGAGAAAGCGCCACG
CTTCCCGAAGGGAGAAAGGCGGACAGGTATCCGGTAAGCGGCAGGGTCGGAACAGGAGAGCGCACGAGGG
AGCTTCCAGGGGGAAACGCCTGGTATCTTTATAGTCCTGTCGGGTTTCGCCACCTCTGACTTGAGCGTCG
ATTTTTGTGATGCTCGTCAGGGGGGCGGAGCCTATGGAAAAACGCCAGCAACGCGGCCTTTTTACGGTTC
CTGGCCTTTTGCTGGCCTTTTGCTCACATGTTCTTTCCTGCGTTATCCCCTGATTCTGTGGATAACCGTA
TTACCGCCTTTGAGTGAGCTGATACCGCTCGCCGCAGCCGAACGACCGAGCGCAGCGAGTCAGTGAGCGA
GGAAGCGGAAGAGCGCCCAATACGCAAACCGCCTCTCCCCGCGCGTTGGCCGATTCATTAATGCAGGATC
TCGATCCCGCGAAATTAATACGACTCACTATAGGGAGACCACAACGGTTTCCCTCTAGAAATAATTTTGT
TTAACTTTAAGAAGGAGATATACATATGGCTAGCATGACTGGTGGTAGCGGTATCATGGTTGCTACCGCT
AAATACGGTACCCCGGTTATCGACGGTGAAATCGACGAAATCTGGAACACCACCGAAGAAATCGAAACCA
AAGCTGTTGCTATGGGTTCTCTGGACAAAAACGCTACCGCTAAAGTTCGTGTTCTGTGGGACGAAAACTA
CCTGTACGTTCTGGCTATCGTTAAAGACCCGGTTCTGAACAAAGACAACTCTAACCCGTGGGAACAGGAC
TCTGTTGAAATCTTCATCGACGAAAACAACCACAAAACCGGTTACTACGAAGACGACGACGCTCAGTTCC
GTGTTAACTACATGAACGAACAGACCTTCGGTACCGGTGGTTCTCCGGCTCGTTTCAAAACCGCTGTTAA
ACTGATCGAAGGTGGTTACATCGTTGAAGCTGCTATCAAATGGAAAACCATCAAACCGACCCCGAACACC
GTTATCGGTTTCAACATCCAGGTTAACGACGCTAACGAAAAAGGTCAGCGTGTTGGTATCATCTCTTGGT
CTGACCCGACCAACAACTCTTGGCGTGACCCGTCTAAATTCGGTAACCTGCGTCTGATCAAACCGACGCC
AACACCTACCCCAACACCGAACTTCAACTTCAACGGTCTGACCGGTACCGGTGTTCTGACCGAATCTAAC
AAAAAATTCCTGCCGTTCCAGCAGTTCGGTCGTGACATCGCTGACACCACCGACGCTGTTCGTGACCCGC
AGACCCTGGAAATCCTGGACATCACCTAATGACTTGCGATGTACGTGCTATGCTCCTTTGAGACGAATAC
CTGTAAATCGATTTCAATTACGTCTCAAGGAGCGATTTACATATGAGTTATGCAGTTTGTAGAATGCAAA
AAGTGAAATCAGAAGGTTTCTAGAGTCCATATAGGATAGGAGATTGATGTATGATGAGGAAAAAGAGTTT
TTGGCTTGGGATGCTAACTGCCTTCATGCTCGTGTTCACGATGGCATTCAGCGATTCCGCTTCTGCTGCT
CAACCGTGAGACGTTAAGGCTAGGTGGAGGCTCATTCGTCTCACCTTCCGCTGAGCAATAACTAGCATAA
CCCCTTGGGGCCTCTAAACGGGTCTTGAGGGGTTTTTTGCTGAAAGGAGGAACTATATCCGGATCTGGCG
TAATAGCGAAGAGGCCCGCACCGATCGCCCTTCCCAACAGTTGCGCAGCCTGAATGGCGAATGGG
[124 nt withheld, positions 1816-1939]
C
[91 nt withheld, positions 1941-2031]
A
[49 nt withheld, positions 2033-2081]
CCTTTGACGTTGGAGTCCACGTTCTTT
[37 nt withheld, positions 2109-2145]
ACCCTATCTCGGTCTATTCTTTTGATTTATAAGGGATTTTGCCGATTTCGGCCTATTGGTTAAAAAATGA
GCTGATTTAACAAAAATTTAACGCGAATTTTAACAAAATATTAACGCTTACAATTTAGGTGGCACTTTTC
GGGGAAATGTGCGCGGAACCCCTATTTGTTTATTTTTCTAAATACATTCAAATATGTATCCGCTCATGAG
ACAATAACCCTGATAAATGCTTCAATAATATTGAAAAAGGAAGAGTATGAGTATTCAACATTTCCGTGTC
GCCCTTATTCCCTTTTTTGCGGCATTTTGCCTTCCTGTTTTTGCTCACCCAGAAACGCTGGTGAAAGTAA
AAGATGCTGAAGATCAGTTGGGTGCACGAGTGGGTTACATCGAACTGGATCTCAACAGCGGTAAGATCCT
TGAGAGTTTTCGCCCCGAAGAACGTTTTCCAATGATGAGCACTTTTAAAGTTCTGCTATGTGGCGCGGTA
TTATCCCGTATTGACGCCGGGCAAGAGCAACTCGGTCGCCGCATACACTATTCTCAGAATGACTTGGTTG
AGTACTCACCAGTCACAGAAAAGCATCTTACGGATGGCATGACAGTAAGAGAATTATGCAGTGCTGCCAT
AACCATGAGTGATAACACTGCGGCCAACTTACTTCTGACAACGATCGGAGGACCGAAGGAGCTAACCGCT
TTTTTGCACAACATGGGGGATCATGTAACTCGCCTTGATCGTTGGGAACCGGAGCTGAATGAAGCCATAC
CAAACGACGAGCGTGACACCACGATGCCTGTAGCAATGGCAACAACGTTGCGCAAACTATTAACTGGCGA
ACTACTTACTCTAGCTTCCCGGCGACAATTAATAGACTGGATGGAGGCGGATAAAGTTGCAGGACCACTT
CTGCGCTCGGCCCTTCCGGCTGGCTGGTTTATTGCTGATAAATCTGGAGCCGGTGAGCGTGGGTCTCGCG
GTATCATTGCAGCACTGGGGCCAGATGGTAAGCCCTCCCGTATCGTAGTTATCTACACGACGGGGAGTCA
GGCAACTATGGATGAACGAAATAGACAGATCGCTGAGATAGGTGCCTCACTGATTAAGCATTGGTAACTG
TCAGACCAAGTTTACTCATATATACTTTAGATTGATTTAAAACTTCATTTTTAATTTAAAAGGATCTAGG
TGAAGATCCTTTTTGATAATCTCATGACCAAAATCCCTTAACGTGAGTTTTCGTTCCACTGAGCGTCAGA
CCCCGTAGAAAAGATCAAAGGATCTTCTTGAGATCCTTTTTTTCTGCGCGTAATCTGCTGCTTGCAAACA
AAAAAACCACCGCTACCAGCGGTGGTTTGTTTGCCGGATCAAGAGCTACCAACTCTTTTTCCGAAGGTAA
CTGGCTTCAGCAGAGCGCAGATACCAAATACTGTTCTTCTAGTGTAGCCGTAGTTAGGCCACCACTTCAA
GAACTCTGTAGCACCGCCTACATACCTCGCTCTGCTAATCCTGTTACCAGTGGCTGCTGCCAGTGGCGAT
AAGTCGTGTCTTACCGGGTTGGACTCAAGACGATAGTTACCGGATAAGGCGCAGCGGTCGGGCTGAACGG
GGGGTTCGTGCACACA
