>Addgene plasmid #171709 | CBM9-ID-H1 | depositor partial sequence | sequence record 332945 | ID-H1
ACTTTAAGAAGGAGATATACATATGGCTAGCATGACTGGTGGTAGCGGTATCATGGTTGCTACCGCTAAA
TACGGTACCCCGGTTATCGACGGTGAAATCGACGAAATCTGGAACACCACCGAAGAAATCGAAACCAAAG
CTGTTGCTATGGGTTCTCTGGACAAAAACGCTACCGCTAAAGTTCGTGTTCTGTGGGACGAAAACTACCT
GTACGTTCTGGCTATCGTTAAAGACCCGGTTCTGAACAAAGACAACTCTAACCCGTGGGAACAGGACTCT
GTTGAAATCTTCATCGACGAAAACAACCACAAAACCGGTTACTACGAAGACGACGACGCTCAGTTCCGTG
TTAACTACATGAACGAACAGACCTTCGGTACCGGTGGTTCTCCGGCTCGTTTCAAAACCGCTGTTAAACT
GATCGAAGGTGGTTACATCGTTGAAGCTGCTATCAAATGGAAAACCATCAAACCGACCCCGAACACCGTT
ATCGGTTTCAACATCCAGGTTAACGACGCTAACGAAAAAGGTCAGCGTGTTGGTATCATCTCTTGGTCTG
ACCCGACCAACAACTCTTGGCGTGACCCGTCTAAATTCGGTAACCTGCGTCTGATCAAACCGACGCCAAC
ACCTACCCCAACACCGAACTTCAACTTCAACGGTCTGACCGGTACCGGTGTTCTGACCGAATCTAACAAA
AAATTCCTGCCGTTCCAGCAGTTCGGTCGTGACATCGCTGACACCACCGACGCTGTTCGTGACCCGCAGA
CCCTGGAAATCCTGGACATCACCTAATGACTTGCGATGTACGTGCTATGCT
